>Addgene plasmid #119110 | SNX31-PX (1-106) | addgene full sequence | sequence record 276113 | Addgene NGS Result
TTGACAATTAATCATCGGCTCGTATAATGTGTGGAATTGTGAGCGGATAACAATTTCACACAGGAAACAG
TATTCATGTCCCCTATACTAGGTTATTGGAAAATTAAGGGCCTTGTGCAACCCACTCGACTTCTTTTGGA
ATATCTTGAAGAAAAATATGAAGAGCATTTGTATGAGCGCGATGAAGGTGATAAATGGCGAAACAAAAAG
TTTGAATTGGGTTTGGAGTTTCCCAATCTTCCTTATTATATTGATGGTGATGTTAAATTAACACAGTCTA
TGGCCATCATACGTTATATAGCTGACAAGCACAACATGTTGGGTGGTTGTCCAAAAGAGCGTGCAGAGAT
TTCAATGCTTGAAGGAGCGGTTTTGGATATTAGATACGGTGTTTCGAGAATTGCATATAGTAAAGACTTT
GAAACTCTCAAAGTTGATTTTCTTAGCAAGCTACCTGAAATGCTGAAAATGTTCGAAGATCGTTTATGTC
ATAAAACATATTTAAATGGTGATCATGTAACCCATCCTGACTTCATGTTGTATGACGCTCTTGATGTTGT
TTTATACATGGACCCAATGTGCCTGGATGCGTTCCCAAAATTAGTTTGTTTTAAAAAACGTATTGAAGCT
ATCCCACAAATTGATAAGTACTTGAAATCCAGCAAGTATATAGCATGGCCTTTGCAGGGCTGGCAAGCCA
CGTTTGGTGGTGGCGACCATCCTCCAAAATCGGATCTGGTTCCGCGTGGATCCATGAAGATGCACTTCTG
CATCCCGGTTAGCCAACAACGTAGCGATGCGCTGGGTGGCCGTTACGTGCTGTATAGCGTTCACCTGGAT
GGTTTCCTGTTTTGCCGTGTGCGTTACAGCCAACTGCACGGTTGGAACGAGCAGCTGCGTCGTGTTTTCG
GCAACTGCCTGCCGCCGTTTCCGCCGAAGTACTATCTGGCGATGACCACCGCGATGGCGCATGAGCGTCG
TGACCAGCTGGAACAATATCTGCAGAACGTGACCATGGACCCGAACGTTCTGCGTAGCGATGTGTTCGTT
GAATTTCTGAAACTGGCGCAATAACTCGAGCGGCCGCATCGTGACTGACTGACGATCTGCCTCGCGCGTT
TCGGTGATGACGGTGAAAACCTCTGACACATGCAGCTCCCGGAGACGGTCACAGCTTGTCTGTAAGCGGA
TGCCGGGAGCAGACAAGCCCGTCAGGGCGCGTCAGCGGGTGTTGGCGGGTGTCGGGGCGCAGCCATGACC
CAGTCACGTAGCGATAGCGGAGTGTATAATTCTTGAAGACGAAAGGGCCTCGTGATACGCCTATTTTTAT
AGGTTAATGTCATGATAATAATGGTTTCTTAGACGTCAGGTGGCACTTTTCGGGGAAATGTGCGCGGAAC
CCCTATTTGTTTATTTTTCTAAATACATTCAAATATGTATCCGCTCATGAGACAATAACCCTGATAAATG
CTTCAATAATATTGAAAAAGGAAGAGTATGAGTATTCAACATTTCCGTGTCGCCCTTATTCCCTTTTTTG
CGGCATTTTGCCTTCCTGTTTTTGCTCACCCAGAAACGCTGGTGAAAGTAAAAGATGCTGAAGATCAGTT
GGGTGCACGAGTGGGTTACATCGAACTGGATCTCAACAGCGGTAAGATCCTTGAGAGTTTTCGCCCCGAA
GAACGTTTTCCAATGATGAGCACTTTTAAAGTTCTGCTATGTGGCGCGGTATTATCCCGTGTTGACGCCG
GGCAAGAGCAACTCGGTCGCCGCATACACTATTCTCAGAATGACTTGGTTGAGTACTCACCAGTCACAGA
AAAGCATCTTACGGATGGCATGACAGTAAGAGAATTATGCAGTGCTGCCATAACCATGAGTGATAACACT
GCGGCCAACTTACTTCTGACAACGATCGGAGGACCGAAGGAGCTAACCGCTTTTTTGCACAACATGGGGG
ATCATGTAACTCGCCTTGATCGTTGGGAACCGGAGCTGAATGAAGCCATACCAAACGACGAGCGTGACAC
CACGATGCCTGCAGCAATGGCAACAACGTTGCGCAAACTATTAACTGGCGAACTACTTACTCTAGCTTCC
CGGCAACAATTAATAGACTGGATGGAGGCGGATAAAGTTGCAGGACCACTTCTGCGCTCGGCCCTTCCGG
CTGGCTGGTTTATTGCTGATAAATCTGGAGCCGGTGAGCGTGGGTCTCGCGGTATCATTGCAGCACTGGG
GCCAGATGGTAAGCCCTCCCGTATCGTAGTTATCTACACGACGGGGAGTCAGGCAACTATGGATGAACGA
AATAGACAGATCGCTGAGATAGGTGCCTCACTGATTAAGCATTGGTAACTGTCAGACCAAGTTTACTCAT
ATATACTTTAGATTGATTTAAAACTTCATTTTTAATTTAAAAGGATCTAGGTGAAGATCCTTTTTGATAA
TCTCATGACCAAAATCCCTTAACGTGAGTTTTCGTTCCACTGAGCGTCAGACCCCGTAGAAAAGATCAAA
GGATCTTCTTGAGATCCTTTTTTTCTGCGCGTAATCTGCTGCTTGCAAACAAAAAAACCACCGCTACCAG
CGGTGGTTTGTTTGCCGGATCAAGAGCTACCAACTCTTTTTCCGAAGGTAACTGGCTTCAGCAGAGCGCA
GATACCAAATACTGTCCTTCTAGTGTAGCCGTAGTTAGGCCACCACTTCAAGAACTCTGTAGCACCGCCT
ACATACCTCGCTCTGCTAATCCTGTTACCAGTGGCTGCTGCCAGTGGCGATAAGTCGTGTCTTACCGGGT
TGGACTCAAGACGATAGTTACCGGATAAGGCGCAGCGGTCGGGCTGAACGGGGGGTTCGTGCACACAGCC
CAGCTTGGAGCGAACGACCTACACCGAACTGAGATACCTACAGCGTGAGCTATGAGAAAGCGCCACGCTT
CCCGAAGGGAGAAAGGCGGACAGGTATCCGGTAAGCGGCAGGGTCGGAACAGGAGAGCGCACGAGGGAGC
TTCCAGGGGGAAACGCCTGGTATCTTTATAGTCCTGTCGGGTTTCGCCACCTCTGACTTGAGCGTCGATT
TTTGTGATGCTCGTCAGGGGGGCGGAGCCTATGGAAAAACGCCAGCAACGCGGCCTTTTTACGGTTCCTG
GCCTTTTGCTGGCCTTTTGCTCACATGTTCTTTCCTGCGTTATCCCCTGATTCTGTGGATAACCGTATTA
CCGCCTTTGAGTGAGCTGATACCGCTCGCCGCAGCCGAACGACCGAGCGCAGCGAGTCAGTGAGCGAGGA
AGCGGAAGAGCGCCTGATGCGGTATTTTCTCCTTACGCATCTGTGCGGTATTTCACACCGCATAAATTCC
GACACCATCGAATGGCGCAAAACCTTTCGCGGTATGGCATGATAGCGCCCGGAAGAGAGTCAATTCAGGG
TGGTGAATGTGAAACCAGTAACGTTATACGATGTCGCAGAGTATGCCGGTGTCTCTTATCAGACCGTTTC
CCGCGTGGTGAACCAGGCCAGCCACGTTTCTGCGAAAACGCGGGAAAAAGTGGAAGCGGCGATGGCGGAG
CTGAATTACATTCCCAACCGCGTGGCACAACAACTGGCGGGCAAACAGTCGTTGCTGATTGGCGTTGCCA
CCTCCAGTCTGGCCCTGCACGCGCCGTCGCAAATTGTCGCGGCGATTAAATCTCGCGCCGATCAACTGGG
TGCCAGCGTGGTGGTGTCGATGGTAGAACGAAGCGGCGTCGAAGCCTGTAAAGCGGCGGTGCACAATCTT
CTCGCGCAACGCGTCAGTGGGCTGATCATTAACTATCCGCTGGATGACCAGGATGCCATTGCTGTGGAAG
CTGCCTGCACTAATGTTCCGGCGTTATTTCTTGATGTCTCTGACCAGACACCCATCAACAGTATTATTTT
CTCCCATGAAGACGGTACGCGACTGGGCGTGGAGCATCTGGTCGCATTGGGTCACCAGCAAATCGCGCTG
TTAGCGGGCCCATTAAGTTCTGTCTCGGCGCGTCTGCGTCTGGCTGGCTGGCATAAATATCTCACTCGCA
ATCAAATTCAGCCGATAGCGGAACGGGAAGGCGACTGGAGTGCCATGTCCGGTTTTCAACAAACCATGCA
AATGCTGAATGAGGGCATCGTTCCCACTGCGATGCTGGTTGCCAACGATCAGATGGCGCTGGGCGCAATG
CGCGCCATTACCGAGTCCGGGCTGCGCGTTGGTGCGGATATCTCGGTAGTGGGATACGACGATACCGAAG
ACAGCTCATGTTATATCCCGCCGTTAACCACCATCAAACAGGATTTTCGCCTGCTGGGGCAAACCAGCGT
GGACCGCTTGCTGCAACTCTCTCAGGGCCAGGCGGTGAAGGGCAATCAGCTGTTGCCCGTCTCACTGGTG
AAAAGAAAAACCACCCTGGCGCCCAATACGCAAACCGCCTCTCCCCGCGCGTTGGCCGATTCATTAATGC
AGCTGGCACGACAGGTTTCCCGACTGGAAAGCGGGCAGTGAGCGCAACGCAATTAATGTAAGTTAGCTCA
CTCATTAGGCACCCCAGGCTTTACACTTTATGCTTCCGGCTCGTATGTTGTGTGGAATTGTGAGCGGATA
ACAATTTCACACAGGAAACAGCTATGACCATGATTACGGATTCACTGGCCGTCGTTTTACAACGTCGTGA
CTGGGAAAACCCTGGCGTTACCCAACTTAATCGCCTTGCAGCACATCCCCCTTTCGCCAGCTGGCGTAAT
AGCGAAGAGGCCCGCACCGATCGCCCTTCCCAACAGTTGCGCAGCCTGAATGGCGAATGGCGCTTTGCCT
GGTTTCCGGCACCAGAAGCGGTGCCGGAAAGCTGGCTGGAGTGCGATCTTCCTGAGGCCGATACTGTCGT
CGTCCCCTCAAACTGGCAGATGCACGGTTACGATGCGCCCATCTACACCAACGTGACCTATCCCATTACG
GTCAATCCGCCGTTTGTTCCCACGGAGAATCCGACGGGTTGTTACTCGCTCACATTTAATGTTGATGAAA
GCTGGCTACAGGAAGGCCAGACGCGAATTATTTTTGATGGCGTTGGAATTAGCTTATCGACTGCACGGTG
CACCAATGCTTCTGGCGTCAGGCAGCCATCGGAAGCTGTGGTATGGCTGTGCAGGTCGTAAATCACTGCA
TAATTCGTGTCGCTCAAGGCGCACTCCCGTTCTGGATAATGTTTTTTGCGCCGACATCATAACGGTTCTG
GCAAATATTCTGAAATGAGCTG
Features (pLannotate 1.2.2; 17 found; start..end, strand, type, name):
      1..29      +  promoter       tac promoter: strong E. coli promoter; hybrid between the trp and lac UV5 promoters
     37..53      +  protein_bind   lac operator: The lac repressor binds to the lac operator to inhibit transcription in E. coli. This inhibition can be relieved by adding lactose or isopropyl-β-D-thiogalactopyranoside (IPTG). lac repressor encoded by lacI
     76..729     +  CDS            GST26_SCHJA: Experimental evidence at protein level: Swiss-Prot protein existence level 1. GST isoenzymes appear to play a central role in the parasite detoxification system. Other functions are also suspected including a role in increasing the solubility of haematin in the parasite gut. From Schistosoma japonicum (Blood fluke).
    754..1071    +  CDS            SNX31 (fragment): SNX31_HUMAN - Experimental evidence at protein level: Swiss-Prot protein existence level 1. May be involved in protein trafficking. From Homo sapiens (Human).
   1107..1146    +  CDS            rop (fragment): Rop protein, which maintains plasmids at low copy number; rop
   1248..1288    +  misc_feature   bom (fragment): basis of mobility region from pBR322
   1393..1497    +  promoter       AmpR promoter: bla
   1498..2358    +  CDS            AmpR: β-lactamase; bla; confers resistance to ampicillin, carbenicillin, and related antibiotics
   2529..3117    +  rep_origin     ori: high-copy-number ColE1/pMB1/pBR322/pUC origin of replication
   3303..3354    -  misc_feature   bom (fragment): basis of mobility region from pBR322
   3361..3438    +  promoter       lacI promoter: lacI
   3439..4521    +  CDS            lacI: lac repressor; lacI; The lac repressor binds to the lac operator to inhibit transcription in E. coli. This inhibition can be relieved by adding lactose or isopropyl-β-D-thiogalactopyranoside (IPTG).
   4534..4555    +  protein_bind   CAP binding site: CAP binding activates transcription in the presence of cAMP. E. coli catabolite activator protein
   4570..4600    +  promoter       lac promoter: promoter for the E. coli lac operon
   4608..4624    +  protein_bind   lac operator: The lac repressor binds to the lac operator to inhibit transcription in E. coli. This inhibition can be relieved by adding lactose or isopropyl-β-D-thiogalactopyranoside (IPTG). lac repressor encoded by lacI
   4644..4817    +  CDS            lacZα: LacZα fragment of β-galactosidase; lacZ fragment
   5081..5197    -  CDS            yciV (fragment): RNAAM_ECOLI - Also known as trpH From Escherichia coli (strain K12).
