[The description below was written by a language model from this plasmid's Addgene catalogue record and pLannotate feature annotations shown in this document.]
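Description:
SNX31-PX (1-106) is a bacterial expression plasmid built on the pGEX4T2 backbone for producing the phox homology (PX) domain of human sorting nexin 31 as a glutathione S-transferase fusion in E. coli. The insert, covering residues 1–106 of SNX31, was cloned between BamHI and XhoI sites that both remain intact, placing it in frame downstream of the Schistosoma japonicum GST coding sequence carried by the backbone. The sequenced record is 5,272 nt, and its annotation agrees with the catalogue description: a GST open reading frame followed shortly by a SNX31 fragment of the expected length.

Expression is driven by the tac promoter, a strong trp/lac hybrid, with a lac operator immediately downstream. The plasmid also carries its own lacI gene under the lacI promoter, so the repressor keeps transcription off until it is relieved by IPTG or lactose, giving inducible control that does not depend on the host genotype. Propagation relies on a ColE1/pMB1-type origin of replication, and selection is by ampicillin through the bla β-lactamase gene and its native promoter. The remaining annotations (short rop and bom fragments, a lac promoter/operator with a lacZα segment, and a small E. coli yciV fragment) are backbone remnants with no evident role in expression of the fusion.

The N-terminal GST tag allows the fusion protein to be captured on glutathione resin. According to the record, the plasmid belongs to a study classifying the human PX domains by their phosphoinositide binding specificities, so it serves as a source of recombinant SNX31 PX domain for lipid-binding and related biochemical or structural analysis.
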