Addgene plasmid #119110: SNX31-PX (1-106)
Purpose: Bacterial expression of human phox homology (PX) domain, SNX31-PX (1-106)
Depositing lab: Brett Collins. Depositing organization: University of Queensland. Publication: Classification of the human phox homology (PX) domains based on their phosphoinositide binding specificities. Chandra M, Chin YK, Mas C, Feathers JR, Paul B, Datta S, Chen KE, Jia X, Yang Z, Norwood SJ, Mohanty B, Bugarcic A, Teasdale RD, Henne WM, Mobli M, Collins BM. Nat Commun. 2019 Apr 4;10(1):1528. doi: 10.1038/s41467-019-09355-y. PubMed 30948714.
Backbone
  Vector backbone: pGEX4T2
  Vector type: Bacterial Expression
Growth in bacteria
  Bacterial resistance: Ampicillin, 100 μg/mL
  Growth temperature: 37°C
  Growth strain: DH5alpha
  Copy number: Unknown
Gene/Insert
  Gene/Insert name: SNX31-PX (1-106)
  Species: H. sapiens (human)
  Entrez Gene: SNX31
  Promoter: tac
  Tag / fusion protein: GST (N terminal on backbone)
  Cloning method: Restriction Enzyme; 5′ cloning site BamHI (not destroyed); 3′ cloning site XhoI (not destroyed)
  Sequencing primers: 5′ pGEX5
Terms and licenses: Academic/Nonprofit Terms; Industry Terms: Not Available to Industry
Depositor comments: Amino Acid Sequence: MKMHFCIPVSQQRSDALGGRYVLYSVHLDGFLFCRVRYSQLHGWNEQLRRVFGNCLPPFPPKYYLAMTTAMAHERRDQLEQYLQNVTMDPNVLRSDVFVEFLKLAQ
How to cite: SNX31-PX (1-106) was a gift from Brett Collins (Addgene plasmid # 119110 ; http://n2t.net/addgene:119110 ; RRID:Addgene_119110)
